Addgene plasmid #144774: TFORF3298
Purpose: Lentiviral vector for overexpressing transcription factor ORFs with unique 24-bp barcodes. Barcodes facilitate identification of transcription factors in pooled screens.
Depositing lab: Feng Zhang. Depositing organization: Broad Institute. Publication: A transcription factor atlas of directed differentiation. Joung J, Ma S, Tay T, Geiger-Schuller KR, Kirchgatterer PC, Verdine VK, Guo B, Arias-Garcia MA, Allen WE, Singh A, Kuksenko O, Abudayyeh OO, Gootenberg JS, Fu Z, Macrae RK, Buenrostro JD, Regev A, Zhang F. Cell. 2023 Jan 5;186(1):209-229.e26. doi: 10.1016/j.cell.2022.11.026. PubMed 36608654.
Backbone
  Vector backbone: pLX_TRC317
  Backbone manufacturer: Broad Institute Genetic Perturbation Platform
  Backbone size w/o insert (bp): 8264
  Vector type: Mammalian Expression, Lentiviral
  Selectable markers: Puromycin
Growth in bacteria
  Bacterial resistance: Ampicillin, 100 μg/mL
  Growth temperature: 37°C
  Growth strain: NEB Stable
  Copy number: High Copy
Gene/Insert
  Gene/Insert name: EZH2
  Species: H. sapiens (human)
  Insert size (bp): 2459
  Entrez Gene: EZH2 (a.k.a. ENX-1, ENX1, EZH2b, KMT6, KMT6A, WVS, WVS2)
  Promoter: EF1a
  Tag / fusion protein: V5 (C terminal on insert)
  Cloning method: Gateway Cloning
  Sequencing primers: 5′ GGGTGGAGACTGAAGTTAGGCCAG; 3′ CACATAGCGTAAAAGGAGCAACATAG
Resource information
  A portion of this plasmid was derived from a plasmid made by: Broad Institute Genetic Perturbation Platform
Terms and licenses: Academic/Nonprofit Terms; Industry Terms: Not Available to Industry
Depositor comments: NM_004456.4 Please test multiple small colonies in case of plasmid recombination. To make this collection available in a timely manner, a portion of this collection was not fully sequenced by Addgene. If an Addgene verified full plasmid sequence is not available, please contact us prior to placing an order to request the full sequence.
How to cite: TFORF3298 was a gift from Feng Zhang (Addgene plasmid # 144774 ; http://n2t.net/addgene:144774 ; RRID:Addgene_144774)
