[The description below was written by a language model from this plasmid's Addgene catalogue record and pLannotate feature annotations shown in this document.]
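Description:
TFORF3298 is a third-generation-style, self-inactivating lentiviral expression plasmid built on the pLX_TRC317 backbone and carrying the human EZH2 open reading frame (reference transcript NM_004456.4). It belongs to a barcoded transcription factor ORF collection designed for overexpression studies and pooled screens. In bacteria it is maintained through a high-copy ColE1/pUC-type origin and selected with ampicillin via the β-lactamase gene. An f1 origin and remnants of a lac/T7/T3 cloning region are also present in the backbone. The depositor notes a risk of plasmid recombination, which is common for LTR-containing vectors.

The viral portion begins with an RSV promoter fused to a truncated HIV-1 5' LTR, which drives genomic RNA production in packaging cells. This is followed by the Ψ packaging signal, a gag fragment, the RRE for Rev-dependent nuclear export and a cPPT/CTS element, and the unit ends in a ΔU3 3' LTR with a downstream SV40 polyadenylation signal. Within this unit, an SV40 early promoter drives the puromycin N-acetyltransferase gene for selecting transduced mammalian cells. A separate EF-1α promoter drives EZH2. The ORF was introduced by Gateway cloning and is flanked by attB1 and attB2 sites, with a V5 epitope tag fused at the C terminus for detection. A WPRE downstream enhances transcript stability and expression.

EZH2 is the catalytic subunit of the PRC2 complex, which methylates histone H3 at lysine 27. According to the record, each construct carries a unique 24-bp barcode that identifies the ORF in pooled screens. The barcode is not annotated in the feature table, so its position is not stated.
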