Features (pLannotate 1.2.2; 34 found; start..end, strand, type, name):
      5..231     +  promoter       RSV promoter: Rous sarcoma virus enhancer/promoter
    232..412     +  LTR            5' LTR (truncated): truncated 5' long terminal repeat (LTR) from HIV-1
    459..584     +  misc_feature   HIV-1 Ψ: packaging signal of human immunodeficiency virus type 1
    568..931     +  CDS            HIV-1 gag (fragment): gag protein from human immunodeficiency virus 1; gag
   1077..1310    +  misc_feature   RRE: The Rev response element (RRE) of HIV-1 allows for Rev-dependent mRNA export from the nucleus to the cytoplasm.
   1687..1713    +  CDS            Rev (fragment): human immunodeficiency virus 1 (HIV-1) Rev protein; rev; enhances nuclear export of unspliced and incompletely spliced viral mRNAs
   1720..1743    +  promoter       SV40 promoter (fragment): SV40 early promoter
   1744..1815    +  promoter       SV40 promoter (fragment): SV40 enhancer and early promoter
   1839..1974    +  rep_origin     SV40 ori: SV40 origin of replication
   2020..2616    +  CDS            PuroR (fragment): puromycin N-acetyltransferase; pac from Streptomyces; confers resistance to puromycin
   2665..2782    +  misc_feature   cPPT/CTS: central polypurine tract and central termination sequence of HIV-1
   2847..2913    +  CDS            small t antigen (fragment): SV40 (simian virus 40) small t antigen
   2920..4098    +  promoter       EF-1α promoter: strong constitutive promoter for human elongation factor EF-1α
   4119..4136    +  protein_bind   attB1 (fragment): mutant version of attB; core recombination site for the Gateway® BP reaction BP Clonase™
   4142..6394    +  CDS            EZH2: EZH2_HUMAN - Also known as KMT6. Experimental evidence at protein level: Swiss-Prot protein existence level 1. Polycomb group (PcG) protein. Catalytic subunit of the PRC2/EED-EZH2 complex, which methylates 'Lys-9' (H3K9me) and 'Lys-27' (H3K27me) of histone H3, leading to transcriptional repression of the affected target gene. Able to mono-, di- and trimethylate 'Lys-27' of histone H3 to form H3K27me1, H3K27me2 and H3K27me3, respectively. Displays a preference for substrates with less methylation, loses activity when progressively more methyl groups are incorporated into H3K27, H3K27me0 > H3K27
   6397..6420    -  protein_bind   attB2: mutant version of attB; recombination site for the Gateway® BP reaction BP Clonase™
   6428..6469    +  CDS            V5 tag: epitope tag from simian virus 5
   6485..6538    +  promoter       U6 promoter (fragment): RNA polymerase III promoter for human U6 snRNA
   6580..7168    +  misc_feature   WPRE: woodchuck hepatitis virus posttranscriptional regulatory element
   7219..7238    +  misc_feature   cPPT/CTS (fragment): central polypurine tract and central termination sequence of HIV-1
   7240..7473    +  LTR            3' LTR (ΔU3): self-inactivating 3' long terminal repeat (LTR) from HIV-1
   7551..7672    +  polyA_signal   SV40 poly(A) signal: SV40 polyadenylation signal
   7712..7847    +  rep_origin     SV40 ori: SV40 origin of replication
   7868..7886    -  promoter       T7 promoter: promoter for bacteriophage T7 RNA polymerase
   7894..8049    +  CDS            lacZα (fragment): LacZα fragment of β-galactosidase; lacZ fragment
   8054..8482    +  rep_origin     f1 ori (sequence partly withheld): f1 bacteriophage origin of replication; arrow indicates direction of (+) strand synthesis
   8535..8639    +  promoter       AmpR promoter: bla
   8640..9500    +  CDS            AmpR: β-lactamase; bla; confers resistance to ampicillin, carbenicillin, and related antibiotics
   9671..10259   +  rep_origin     ori: high-copy-number ColE1/pMB1/pBR322/pUC origin of replication
  10442..10534   +  CDS            lacI (fragment): lac repressor; lacI; The lac repressor binds to the lac operator to inhibit transcription in E. coli. This inhibition can be relieved by adding lactose or isopropyl-β-D-thiogalactopyranoside (IPTG).
  10547..10568   +  protein_bind   CAP binding site: CAP binding activates transcription in the presence of cAMP. E. coli catabolite activator protein
  10583..10613   +  promoter       lac promoter: promoter for the E. coli lac operon
  10617..10639   +  protein_bind   lac operator (fragment): The lac repressor binds to the lac operator to inhibit transcription in E. coli. This inhibition can be relieved by adding lactose or isopropyl-β-D-thiogalactopyranoside (IPTG). lac repressor encoded by lacI
  10682..10700   +  promoter       T3 promoter: promoter for bacteriophage T3 RNA polymerase
>Addgene plasmid #144774 | TFORF3298 | addgene full sequence | sequence record 404378 | Addgene NGS Result
TTAATGTAGTCTTATGCAATACTCTTGTAGTCTTGCAACATGGTAACGATGAGTTAGCAACATGCCTTAC
AAGGAGAGAAAAAGCACCGTGCATGCCGATTGGTGGAAGTAAGGTGGTACGATCGTGCCTTATTAGGAAG
GCAACAGACGGGTCTGACATGGATTGGACGAACCACTGAATTGCCGCATTGCAGAGATATTGTATTTAAG
TGCCTAGCTCGATACATAAACGGGTCTCTCTGGTTAGACCAGATCTGAGCCTGGGAGCTCTCTGGCTAAC
TAGGGAACCCACTGCTTAAGCCTCAATAAAGCTTGCCTTGAGTGCTTCAAGTAGTGTGTGCCCGTCTGTT
GTGTGACTCTGGTAACTAGAGATCCCTCAGACCCTTTTAGTCAGTGTGGAAAATCTCTAGCAGTGGCGCC
CGAACAGGGACTTGAAAGCGAAAGGGAAACCAGAGGAGCTCTCTCGACGCAGGACTCGGCTTGCTGAAGC
GCGCACGGCAAGAGGCGAGGGGCGGCGACTGGTGAGTACGCCAAAAATTTTGACTAGCGGAGGCTAGAAG
GAGAGAGATGGGTGCGAGAGCGTCAGTATTAAGCGGGGGAGAATTAGATCGCGATGGGAAAAAATTCGGT
TAAGGCCAGGGGGAAAGAAAAAATATAAATTAAAACATATAGTATGGGCAAGCAGGGAGCTAGAACGATT
CGCAGTTAATCCTGGCCTGTTAGAAACATCAGAAGGCTGTAGACAAATACTGGGACAGCTACAACCATCC
CTTCAGACAGGATCAGAAGAACTTAGATCATTATATAATACAGTAGCAACCCTCTATTGTGTGCATCAAA
GGATAGAGATAAAAGACACCAAGGAAGCTTTAGACAAGATAGAGGAAGAGCAAAACAAAAGTAAGACCAC
CGCACAGCAAGCGGCCGCTGATCTTCAGACCTGGAGGAGGAGATATGAGGGACAATTGGAGAAGTGAATT
ATATAAATATAAAGTAGTAAAAATTGAACCATTAGGAGTAGCACCCACCAAGGCAAAGAGAAGAGTGGTG
CAGAGAGAAAAAAGAGCAGTGGGAATAGGAGCTTTGTTCCTTGGGTTCTTGGGAGCAGCAGGAAGCACTA
TGGGCGCAGCGTCAATGACGCTGACGGTACAGGCCAGACAATTATTGTCTGGTATAGTGCAGCAGCAGAA
CAATTTGCTGAGGGCTATTGAGGCGCAACAGCATCTGTTGCAACTCACAGTCTGGGGCATCAAGCAGCTC
CAGGCAAGAATCCTGGCTGTGGAAAGATACCTAAAGGATCAACAGCTCCTGGGGATTTGGGGTTGCTCTG
GAAAACTCATTTGCACCACTGCTGTGCCTTGGAATGCTAGTTGGAGTAATAAATCTCTGGAACAGATTTG
GAATCACACGACCTGGATGGAGTGGGACAGAGAAATTAACAATTACACAAGCTTAATACACTCCTTAATT
GAAGAATCGCAAAACCAGCAAGAAAAGAATGAACAAGAATTATTGGAATTAGATAAATGGGCAAGTTTGT
GGAATTGGTTTAACATAACAAATTGGCTGTGGTATATAAAATTATTCATAATGATAGTAGGAGGCTTGGT
AGGTTTAAGAATAGTTTTTGCTGTACTTTCTATAGTGAATAGAGTTAGGCAGGGATATTCACCATTATCG
TTTCAGACCCACCTCCCAACCCCGAGGGGACCCATGCATTGCATCTCAATTAGTCAGCAACCAGGTGTGG
AAAGTCCCCAGGCTCCCCAGCAGGCAGAAGTATGCAAAGCATGCGTCTCAATTAGTCAGCAACCATAGTC
CCGCCCCTAACTCCGCCCATCCCGCCCCTAACTCCGCCCAGTTCCGCCCATTCTCCGCCCCATGGCTGAC
TAATTTTTTTTATTTATGCAGAGGCCGAGGCCGCCTCGGCCTCTGAGCTATTCCAGAAGTAGTGAGGAGG
CTTTTTTGGAGGCCTAGGCTTTTGCAAAAAGCTTTCTAGAGGTACCACCGGAGCTTACCATGACCGAGTA
CAAGCCCACGGTGCGCCTCGCCACCCGCGACGACGTCCCCAGGGCCGTACGCACCCTCGCCGCCGCGTTC
GCCGACTACCCCGCCACGCGCCACACCGTCGATCCGGACCGCCACATCGAGCGGGTCACCGAGCTGCAAG
AACTCTTCCTCACGCGCGTCGGGCTCGACATCGGCAAGGTGTGGGTCGCGGACGACGGCGCCGCCGTGGC
GGTCTGGACCACGCCGGAGAGCGTCGAAGCGGGGGCGGTGTTCGCCGAGATCGGCCCGCGCATGGCCGAG
TTGAGCGGTTCCCGGCTGGCCGCGCAGCAACAGATGGAAGGCCTCCTGGCGCCGCACCGGCCCAAGGAGC
CCGCGTGGTTCCTGGCCACCGTCGGCGTCTCGCCCGACCACCAGGGCAAGGGTCTGGGCAGCGCCGTCGT
GCTCCCCGGAGTGGAGGCGGCCGAGCGCGCCGGGGTGCCCGCCTTCCTGGAGACCTCCGCGCCCCGCAAC
CTCCCCTTCTACGAGCGGCTCGGCTTCACCGTCACCGCCGACGTCGAGGTGCCCGAAGGACCGCGCACCT
GGTGCATGACCCGCAAGCCCGGTGCCAGTTAACGAATTCTAGATCTTGAGACAAATGGCAGTATTCATCC
ACAATTTTAAAAGAAAAGGGGGGATTGGGGGGTACAGTGCAGGGGAAAGAATAGTAGACATAATAGCAAC
AGACATACAAACTAAAGAATTACAAAAACAAATTACAAAAATTCAAAATTTTCGGGTTTATTACAGGGAC
AGCAGAGATCCACTTTGGCGCCGGCTCGAGGCCTGCAGGTGCAAAGATGGATAAAGTTTTAAACAGAGAG
GAATCTTTGCAGCTAATGGACCTTCTAGGTCTTGAAAGGAGTGGGAATTGGCTCCGGTGCCCGTCAGTGG
GCAGAGCGCACATCGCCCACAGTCCCCGAGAAGTTGGGGGGAGGGGTCGGCAATTGAACCGGTGCCTAGA
GAAGGTGGCGCGGGGTAAACTGGGAAAGTGATGTCGTGTACTGGCTCCGCCTTTTTCCCGAGGGTGGGGG
AGAACCGTATATAAGTGCAGTAGTCGCCGTGAACGTTCTTTTTCGCAACGGGTTTGCCGCCAGAACACAG
GTAAGTGCCGTGTGTGGTTCCCGCGGGCCTGGCCTCTTTACGGGTTATGGCCCTTGCGTGCCTTGAATTA
CTTCCACCTGGCTGCAGTACGTGATTCTTGATCCCGAGCTTCGGGTTGGAAGTGGGTGGGAGAGTTCGAG
GCCTTGCGCTTAAGGAGCCCCTTCGCCTCGTGCTTGAGTTGAGGCCTGGCCTGGGCGCTGGGGCCGCCGC
GTGCGAATCTGGTGGCACCTTCGCGCCTGTCTCGCTGCTTTCGATAAGTCTCTAGCCATTTAAAATTTTT
GATGACCTGCTGCGACGCTTTTTTTCTGGCAAGATAGTCTTGTAAATGCGGGCCAAGATCTGCACACTGG
TATTTCGGTTTTTGGGGCCGCGGGCGGCGACGGGGCCCGTGCGTCCCAGCGCACATGTTCGGCGAGGCGG
GGCCTGCGAGCGCGGCCACCGAGAATCGGACGGGGGTAGTCTCAAGCTGGCCGGCCTGCTCTGGTGCCTG
GCCTCGCGCCGCCGTGTATCGCCCCGCCCTGGGCGGCAAGGCTGGCCCGGTCGGCACCAGTTGCGTGAGC
GGAAAGATGGCCGCTTCCCGGCCCTGCTGCAGGGAGCTCAAAATGGAGGACGCGGCGCTCGGGAGAGCGG
GCGGGTGAGTCACCCACACAAAGGAAAAGGGCCTTTCCGTCCTCAGCCGTCGCTTCATGTGACTCCACGG
AGTACCGGGCGCCGTCCAGGCACCTCGATTAGTTCTCGAGCTTTTGGAGTACGTCGTCTTTAGGTTGGGG
GGAGGGGTTTTATGCGATGGAGTTTCCCCACACTGAGTGGGTGGAGACTGAAGTTAGGCCAGCTTGGCAC
TTGATGTAATTCTCCTTGGAATTTGCCCTTTTTGAGTTTGGATCTTGGTTCATTCTCAAGCCTCAGACAG
TGGTTCAAAGTTTTTTTCTTCCATTTCAGGTGTCGTGAGGCTAGCATCGATTGATCAACAAGTTTGTACA
AAAAAGTTGGCATGGGCCAGACTGGGAAGAAATCTGAGAAGGGACCAGTTTGTTGGCGGAAGCGTGTAAA
ATCAGAGTACATGCGACTGAGACAGCTCAAGAGGTTCAGACGAGCTGATGAAGTAAAGAGTATGTTTAGT
TCCAATCGTCAGAAAATTTTGGAAAGAACGGAAATCTTAAACCAAGAATGGAAACAGCGAAGGATACAGC
CTGTGCACATCCTGACTTCTGTGAGCTCATTGCGCGGGACTAGGGAGTGTTCGGTGACCAGTGACTTGGA
TTTTCCAACACAAGTCATCCCATTAAAGACTCTGAATGCAGTTGCTTCAGTACCCATAATGTATTCTTGG
TCTCCCCTACAGCAGAATTTTATGGTGGAAGATGAAACTGTTTTACATAACATTCCTTATATGGGAGATG
AAGTTTTAGATCAGGATGGTACTTTCATTGAAGAACTAATAAAAAATTATGATGGGAAAGTACACGGGGA
TAGAGAATGTGGGTTTATAAATGATGAAATTTTTGTGGAGTTGGTGAATGCCCTTGGTCAATATAATGAT
GATGACGATGATGATGATGGAGACGATCCTGAAGAAAGAGAAGAAAAGCAGAAAGATCTGGAGGATCACC
GAGATGATAAAGAAAGCCGCCCACCTCGGAAATTTCCTTCTGATAAAATTTTTGAAGCCATTTCCTCAAT
GTTTCCAGATAAGGGCACAGCAGAAGAACTAAAGGAAAAATATAAAGAACTCACCGAACAGCAGCTCCCA
GGCGCACTTCCTCCTGAATGTACCCCCAACATAGATGGACCAAATGCTAAATCTGTTCAGAGAGAGCAAA
GCTTACACTCCTTTCATACGCTTTTCTGTAGGCGATGTTTTAAATATGACTGCTTCCTACATCGTAAGTG
CAATTATTCTTTTCATGCAACACCCAACACTTATAAGCGGAAGAACACAGAAACAGCTCTAGACAACAAA
CCTTGTGGACCACAGTGTTACCAGCATTTGGAGGGAGCAAAGGAGTTTGCTGCTGCTCTCACCGCTGAGC
GGATAAAGACCCCACCAAAACGTCCAGGAGGCCGCAGAAGAGGACGGCTTCCCAATAACAGTAGCAGGCC
CAGCACCCCCACCATTAATGTGCTGGAATCAAAGGATACAGACAGTGATAGGGAAGCAGGGACTGAAACG
GGGGGAGAGAACAATGATAAAGAAGAAGAAGAGAAGAAAGATGAAACTTCGAGCTCCTCTGAAGCAAATT
CTCGGTGTCAAACACCAATAAAGATGAAGCCAAATATTGAACCTCCTGAGAATGTGGAGTGGAGTGGTGC
TGAAGCCTCAATGTTTAGAGTCCTCATTGGCACTTACTATGACAATTTCTGTGCCATTGCTAGGTTAATT
GGGACCAAAACATGTAGACAGGTGTATGAGTTTAGAGTCAAAGAATCTAGCATCATAGCTCCAGCTCCCG
CTGAGGATGTGGATACTCCTCCAAGGAAAAAGAAGAGGAAACACCGGTTGTGGGCTGCACACTGCAGAAA
GATACAGCTGAAAAAGGACGGCTCCTCTAACCATGTTTACAACTATCAACCCTGTGATCATCCACGGCAG
CCTTGTGACAGTTCGTGCCCTTGTGTGATAGCACAAAATTTTTGTGAAAAGTTTTGTCAATGTAGTTCAG
AGTGTCAAAACCGCTTTCCGGGATGCCGCTGCAAAGCACAGTGCAACACCAAGCAGTGCCCGTGCTACCT
GGCTGTCCGAGAGTGTGACCCTGACCTCTGTCTTACTTGTGGAGCCGCTGACCATTGGGACAGTAAAAAT
GTGTCCTGCAAGAACTGCAGTATTCAGCGGGGCTCCAAAAAGCATCTATTGCTGGCACCATCTGACGTGG
CAGGCTGGGGGATTTTTATCAAAGATCCTGTGCAGAAAAATGAATTCATCTCAGAATACTGTGGAGAGAT
TATTTCTCAAGATGAAGCTGACAGAAGAGGGAAAGTGTATGATAAATACATGTGCAGCTTTCTGTTCAAC
TTGAACAATGATTTTGTGGTGGATGCAACCCGCAAGGGTAACAAAATTCGTTTTGCAAATCATTCGGTAA
ATCCAAACTGCTATGCAAAAGTTATGATGGTTAACGGTGATCACAGGATAGGTATTTTTGCCAAGAGAGC
CATCCAGACTGGCGAAGAGCTGTTTTTTGATTACAGATACAGCCAGGCTGATGCCCTGAAGTATGTCGGC
ATCGAAAGAGAAATGGAAATCCCTTGCCCAACTTTCTTGTACAAAGTGGTTGATATCGGTAAGCCTATCC
CTAACCCTCTCCTCGGTCTCGATTCTACGTAGTAATGAACTAGTCCGTAACTTGAAAGTATTTCGATTTC
TTGGCTTTATATATCTTGTGGAAAGGACGATCGGACAAAATCTCATTTTCATAAACGCGTTAAGTCGACA
ATCAACCTCTGGATTACAAAATTTGTGAAAGATTGACTGGTATTCTTAACTATGTTGCTCCTTTTACGCT
ATGTGGATACGCTGCTTTAATGCCTTTGTATCATGCTATTGCTTCCCGTATGGCTTTCATTTTCTCCTCC
TTGTATAAATCCTGGTTGCTGTCTCTTTATGAGGAGTTGTGGCCCGTTGTCAGGCAACGTGGCGTGGTGT
GCACTGTGTTTGCTGACGCAACCCCCACTGGTTGGGGCATTGCCACCACCTGTCAGCTCCTTTCCGGGAC
TTTCGCTTTCCCCCTCCCTATTGCCACGGCGGAACTCATCGCCGCCTGCCTTGCCCGCTGCTGGACAGGG
GCTCGGCTGTTGGGCACTGACAATTCCGTGGTGTTGTCGGGGAAATCATCGTCCTTTCCTTGGCTGCTCG
CCTGTGTTGCCACCTGGATTCTGCGCGGGACGTCCTTCTGCTACGTCCCTTCGGCCCTCAATCCAGCGGA
CCTTCCTTCCCGCGGCCTGCTGCCGGCTCTGCGGCCTCTTCCGCGTCTTCGCCTTCGCCCTCAGACGAGT
CGGATCTCCCTTTGGGCCGCCTCCCCGCGTCGACTTTAAGACCAATGACTTACAAGGCAGCTGTAGATCT
TAGCCACTTTTTAAAAGAAAAGGGGGGACTGGAAGGGCTAATTCACTCCCAACGAAGACAAGATCTGCTT
TTTGCTTGTACTGGGTCTCTCTGGTTAGACCAGATCTGAGCCTGGGAGCTCTCTGGCTAACTAGGGAACC
CACTGCTTAAGCCTCAATAAAGCTTGCCTTGAGTGCTTCAAGTAGTGTGTGCCCGTCTGTTGTGTGACTC
TGGTAACTAGAGATCCCTCAGACCCTTTTAGTCAGTGTGGAAAATCTCTAGCAGTACGTATAGTAGTTCA
TGTCATCTTATTATTCAGTATTTATAACTTGCAAAGAAATGAATATCAGAGAGTGAGAGGAACTTGTTTA
TTGCAGCTTATAATGGTTACAAATAAAGCAATAGCATCACAAATTTCACAAATAAAGCATTTTTTTCACT
GCATTCTAGTTGTGGTTTGTCCAAACTCATCAATGTATCTTATCATGTCTGGCTCTAGCTATCCCGCCCC
TAACTCCGCCCATCCCGCCCCTAACTCCGCCCAGTTCCGCCCATTCTCCGCCCCATGGCTGACTAATTTT
TTTTATTTATGCAGAGGCCGAGGCCGCCTCGGCCTCTGAGCTATTCCAGAAGTAGTGAGGAGGCTTTTTT
GGAGGCCTAGGGACGTACCCAATTCGCCCTATAGTGAGTCGTATTACGCGCGCTCACTGGCCGTCGTTTT
ACAACGTCGTGACTGGGAAAACCCTGGCGTTACCCAACTTAATCGCCTTGCAGCACATCCCCCTTTCGCC
AGCTGGCGTAATAGCGAAGAGGCCCGCACCGATCGCCCTTCCCAACAGTTGCGCAGCCTGAATGGCGAAT
GGG
[124 nt withheld, positions 8054-8177]
C
[91 nt withheld, positions 8179-8269]
A
[49 nt withheld, positions 8271-8319]
CCTTTGACGTTGGAGTCCACGTTCTTT
[37 nt withheld, positions 8347-8383]
ACCCTATCTCGGTCTATTCTTTTGATTTATAAGGGATTTTGCCGATTTCGGCCTATTGGTTAAAAAATGA
GCTGATTTAACAAAAATTTAACGCGAATTTTAACAAAATATTAACGCTTACAATTTAGGTGGCACTTTTC
GGGGAAATGTGCGCGGAACCCCTATTTGTTTATTTTTCTAAATACATTCAAATATGTATCCGCTCATGAG
ACAATAACCCTGATAAATGCTTCAATAATATTGAAAAAGGAAGAGTATGAGTATTCAACATTTCCGTGTC
GCCCTTATTCCCTTTTTTGCGGCATTTTGCCTTCCTGTTTTTGCTCACCCAGAAACGCTGGTGAAAGTAA
AAGATGCTGAAGATCAGTTGGGTGCACGAGTGGGTTACATCGAACTGGATCTCAACAGCGGTAAGATCCT
TGAGAGTTTTCGCCCCGAAGAACGTTTTCCAATGATGAGCACTTTTAAAGTTCTGCTATGTGGCGCGGTA
TTATCCCGTATTGACGCCGGGCAAGAGCAACTCGGTCGCCGCATACACTATTCTCAGAATGACTTGGTTG
AGTACTCACCAGTCACAGAAAAGCATCTTACGGATGGCATGACAGTAAGAGAATTATGCAGTGCTGCCAT
AACCATGAGTGATAACACTGCGGCCAACTTACTTCTGACAACGATCGGAGGACCGAAGGAGCTAACCGCT
TTTTTGCACAACATGGGGGATCATGTAACTCGCCTTGATCGTTGGGAACCGGAGCTGAATGAAGCCATAC
CAAACGACGAGCGTGACACCACGATGCCTGTAGCAATGGCAACAACGTTGCGCAAACTATTAACTGGCGA
ACTACTTACTCTAGCTTCCCGGCAACAATTAATAGACTGGATGGAGGCGGATAAAGTTGCAGGACCACTT
CTGCGCTCGGCCCTTCCGGCTGGCTGGTTTATTGCTGATAAATCTGGAGCCGGTGAGCGTGGGTCTCGCG
GTATCATTGCAGCACTGGGGCCAGATGGTAAGCCCTCCCGTATCGTAGTTATCTACACGACGGGGAGTCA
GGCAACTATGGATGAACGAAATAGACAGATCGCTGAGATAGGTGCCTCACTGATTAAGCATTGGTAACTG
TCAGACCAAGTTTACTCATATATACTTTAGATTGATTTAAAACTTCATTTTTAATTTAAAAGGATCTAGG
TGAAGATCCTTTTTGATAATCTCATGACCAAAATCCCTTAACGTGAGTTTTCGTTCCACTGAGCGTCAGA
CCCCGTAGAAAAGATCAAAGGATCTTCTTGAGATCCTTTTTTTCTGCGCGTAATCTGCTGCTTGCAAACA
AAAAAACCACCGCTACCAGCGGTGGTTTGTTTGCCGGATCAAGAGCTACCAACTCTTTTTCCGAAGGTAA
CTGGCTTCAGCAGAGCGCAGATACCAAATACTGTTCTTCTAGTGTAGCCGTAGTTAGGCCACCACTTCAA
GAACTCTGTAGCACCGCCTACATACCTCGCTCTGCTAATCCTGTTACCAGTGGCTGCTGCCAGTGGCGAT
AAGTCGTGTCTTACCGGGTTGGACTCAAGACGATAGTTACCGGATAAGGCGCAGCGGTCGGGCTGAACGG
GGGGTTCGTGCACACAGCCCAGCTTGGAGCGAACGACCTACACCGAACTGAGATACCTACAGCGTGAGCT
ATGAGAAAGCGCCACGCTTCCCGAAGGGAGAAAGGCGGACAGGTATCCGGTAAGCGGCAGGGTCGGAACA
GGAGAGCGCACGAGGGAGCTTCCAGGGGGAAACGCCTGGTATCTTTATAGTCCTGTCGGGTTTCGCCACC
TCTGACTTGAGCGTCGATTTTTGTGATGCTCGTCAGGGGGGCGGAGCCTATGGAAAAACGCCAGCAACGC
GGCCTTTTTACGGTTCCTGGCCTTTTGCTGGCCTTTTGCTCACATGTTCTTTCCTGCGTTATCCCCTGAT
TCTGTGGATAACCGTATTACCGCCTTTGAGTGAGCTGATACCGCTCGCCGCAGCCGAACGACCGAGCGCA
GCGAGTCAGTGAGCGAGGAAGCGGAAGAGCGCCCAATACGCAAACCGCCTCTCCCCGCGCGTTGGCCGAT
TCATTAATGCAGCTGGCACGACAGGTTTCCCGACTGGAAAGCGGGCAGTGAGCGCAACGCAATTAATGTG
AGTTAGCTCACTCATTAGGCACCCCAGGCTTTACACTTTATGCTTCCGGCTCGTATGTTGTGTGGAATTG
TGAGCGGATAACAATTTCACACAGGAAACAGCTATGACCATGATTACGCCAAGCGCGCAATTAACCCTCA
CTAAAGGGAACAAAAGCTGGAGCTGCAAGC
