>Addgene plasmid #144774 | TFORF3298 | depositor partial sequence | sequence record 286437 | Insert
ATCGATTGATCAACAAGTTTGTACAAAAAAGTTGGCATGGGCCAGACTGGGAAGAAATCTGAGAAGGGAC
CAGTTTGTTGGCGGAAGCGTGTAAAATCAGAGTACATGCGACTGAGACAGCTCAAGAGGTTCAGACGAGC
TGATGAAGTAAAGAGTATGTTTAGTTCCAATCGTCAGAAAATTTTGGAAAGAACGGAAATCTTAAACCAA
GAATGGAAACAGCGAAGGATACAGCCTGTGCACATCCTGACTTCTGTGAGCTCATTGCGCGGGACTAGGG
AGTGTTCGGTGACCAGTGACTTGGATTTTCCAACACAAGTCATCCCATTAAAGACTCTGAATGCAGTTGC
TTCAGTACCCATAATGTATTCTTGGTCTCCCCTACAGCAGAATTTTATGGTGGAAGATGAAACTGTTTTA
CATAACATTCCTTATATGGGAGATGAAGTTTTAGATCAGGATGGTACTTTCATTGAAGAACTAATAAAAA
ATTATGATGGGAAAGTACACGGGGATAGAGAATGTGGGTTTATAAATGATGAAATTTTTGTGGAGTTGGT
GAATGCCCTTGGTCAATATAATGATGATGACGATGATGATGATGGAGACGATCCTGAAGAAAGAGAAGAA
AAGCAGAAAGATCTGGAGGATCACCGAGATGATAAAGAAAGCCGCCCACCTCGGAAATTTCCTTCTGATA
AAATTTTTGAAGCCATTTCCTCAATGTTTCCAGATAAGGGCACAGCAGAAGAACTAAAGGAAAAATATAA
AGAACTCACCGAACAGCAGCTCCCAGGCGCACTTCCTCCTGAATGTACCCCCAACATAGATGGACCAAAT
GCTAAATCTGTTCAGAGAGAGCAAAGCTTACACTCCTTTCATACGCTTTTCTGTAGGCGATGTTTTAAAT
ATGACTGCTTCCTACATCGTAAGTGCAATTATTCTTTTCATGCAACACCCAACACTTATAAGCGGAAGAA
CACAGAAACAGCTCTAGACAACAAACCTTGTGGACCACAGTGTTACCAGCATTTGGAGGGAGCAAAGGAG
TTTGCTGCTGCTCTCACCGCTGAGCGGATAAAGACCCCACCAAAACGTCCAGGAGGCCGCAGAAGAGGAC
GGCTTCCCAATAACAGTAGCAGGCCCAGCACCCCCACCATTAATGTGCTGGAATCAAAGGATACAGACAG
TGATAGGGAAGCAGGGACTGAAACGGGGGGAGAGAACAATGATAAAGAAGAAGAAGAGAAGAAAGATGAA
ACTTCGAGCTCCTCTGAAGCAAATTCTCGGTGTCAAACACCAATAAAGATGAAGCCAAATATTGAACCTC
CTGAGAATGTGGAGTGGAGTGGTGCTGAAGCCTCAATGTTTAGAGTCCTCATTGGCACTTACTATGACAA
TTTCTGTGCCATTGCTAGGTTAATTGGGACCAAAACATGTAGACAGGTGTATGAGTTTAGAGTCAAAGAA
TCTAGCATCATAGCTCCAGCTCCCGCTGAGGATGTGGATACTCCTCCAAGGAAAAAGAAGAGGAAACACC
GGTTGTGGGCTGCACACTGCAGAAAGATACAGCTGAAAAAGGACGGCTCCTCTAACCATGTTTACAACTA
TCAACCCTGTGATCATCCACGGCAGCCTTGTGACAGTTCGTGCCCTTGTGTGATAGCACAAAATTTTTGT
GAAAAGTTTTGTCAATGTAGTTCAGAGTGTCAAAACCGCTTTCCGGGATGCCGCTGCAAAGCACAGTGCA
ACACCAAGCAGTGCCCGTGCTACCTGGCTGTCCGAGAGTGTGACCCTGACCTCTGTCTTACTTGTGGAGC
CGCTGACCATTGGGACAGTAAAAATGTGTCCTGCAAGAACTGCAGTATTCAGCGGGGCTCCAAAAAGCAT
CTATTGCTGGCACCATCTGACGTGGCAGGCTGGGGGATTTTTATCAAAGATCCTGTGCAGAAAAATGAAT
TCATCTCAGAATACTGTGGAGAGATTATTTCTCAAGATGAAGCTGACAGAAGAGGGAAAGTGTATGATAA
ATACATGTGCAGCTTTCTGTTCAACTTGAACAATGATTTTGTGGTGGATGCAACCCGCAAGGGTAACAAA
ATTCGTTTTGCAAATCATTCGGTAAATCCAAACTGCTATGCAAAAGTTATGATGGTTAACGGTGATCACA
GGATAGGTATTTTTGCCAAGAGAGCCATCCAGACTGGCGAAGAGCTGTTTTTTGATTACAGATACAGCCA
GGCTGATGCCCTGAAGTATGTCGGCATCGAAAGAGAAATGGAAATCCCTTGCCCAACTTTCTTGTACAAA
GTGGTTGATATCGGTAAGCCTATCCCTAACCCTCTCCTCGGTCTCGATTCTACGTAGTAATGAACTAGTC
CGTAACTTGAAAGTATTTCGATTTCTTGGCTTTATATATCTTGTGGAAAGGACGATCGGACAAAATCTCA
TTTTCATAA
