>Addgene plasmid #144774 | TFORF3298 | depositor partial sequence | sequence record 286438 | Barcode
TCGGACAAAATCTCATTTTCATAA
